Addgene plasmid #143687: TFORF0237
Purpose: Lentiviral vector for overexpressing transcription factor ORFs with unique 24-bp barcodes. Barcodes facilitate identification of transcription factors in pooled screens.
Depositing lab: Feng Zhang. Depositing organization: Broad Institute. Publication: A transcription factor atlas of directed differentiation. Joung J, Ma S, Tay T, Geiger-Schuller KR, Kirchgatterer PC, Verdine VK, Guo B, Arias-Garcia MA, Allen WE, Singh A, Kuksenko O, Abudayyeh OO, Gootenberg JS, Fu Z, Macrae RK, Buenrostro JD, Regev A, Zhang F. Cell. 2023 Jan 5;186(1):209-229.e26. doi: 10.1016/j.cell.2022.11.026. PubMed 36608654.
Backbone
  Vector backbone: pLX_TRC317
  Backbone manufacturer: Broad Institute Genetic Perturbation Platform
  Backbone size w/o insert (bp): 8264
  Vector type: Mammalian Expression, Lentiviral
  Selectable markers: Puromycin
Growth in bacteria
  Bacterial resistance: Ampicillin, 100 μg/mL
  Growth temperature: 37°C
  Growth strain: NEB Stable
  Copy number: High Copy
Gene/Insert
  Gene/Insert name: ZNF600
  Species: H. sapiens (human)
  Insert size (bp): 2270
  Entrez Gene: ZNF600 (a.k.a. KR-ZNF1)
  Promoter: EF1a
  Cloning method: Unknown
  Sequencing primers: 5′ GGGTGGAGACTGAAGTTAGGCCAG; 3′ CACATAGCGTAAAAGGAGCAACATAG
Terms and licenses: Academic/Nonprofit Terms; Industry Terms: Not Available to Industry
Depositor comments: NM_198457,ENST00000338230 . The transcription factor ORF portion of this plasmid was synthesized by Genewiz. Please test multiple small colonies in case of plasmid recombination. To make this collection available in a timely manner, a portion of this collection was not fully sequenced by Addgene. If an Addgene verified full plasmid sequence is not available, please contact us prior to placing an order to request the full sequence.
How to cite: TFORF0237 was a gift from Feng Zhang (Addgene plasmid # 143687 ; http://n2t.net/addgene:143687 ; RRID:Addgene_143687)
