[The description below was written by a language model from this plasmid's Addgene catalogue record and pLannotate feature annotations shown in this document.]
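Description:
TFORF0237 is a third-generation-style, self-inactivating lentiviral expression plasmid built on the pLX_TRC317 backbone and carrying the human zinc-finger gene ZNF600 (also called KR-ZNF1). It belongs to a barcoded transcription factor ORF collection in which each ORF is paired with a unique 24-bp barcode, so that the transcription factor delivered to a cell can be identified by sequencing in pooled overexpression screens. In bacteria it is maintained through a high-copy ColE1/pUC-type origin and selected with ampicillin via the β-lactamase gene. An f1 origin and remnants of a lac/lacZα cloning region with T7 and T3 promoters are also present in the backbone. The depositor notes a risk of plasmid recombination, which is common for LTR-containing vectors.

The viral portion begins with an RSV promoter fused to a truncated HIV-1 5' LTR, which drives Tat-independent transcription of the genomic RNA in packaging cells. This is followed by the Ψ packaging signal with a gag fragment, the RRE for Rev-dependent nuclear export, and a cPPT/CTS element. An SV40 early promoter/origin drives puromycin N-acetyltransferase for selecting transduced mammalian cells. Downstream, the strong constitutive EF-1α promoter expresses the synthesized ZNF600 ORF, followed by WPRE to enhance transcript expression and the ΔU3 3' LTR, with an SV40 poly(A) signal beyond it. The automated annotation labels only the first part of the roughly 2.3 kb insert as ZNF600, leaving the remainder up to the WPRE largely unannotated. The barcode is not annotated as a feature either, so its exact position cannot be stated from the record.
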