Features (pLannotate 1.2.2; 31 found; start..end, strand, type, name):
      5..231     +  promoter       RSV promoter: Rous sarcoma virus enhancer/promoter
    232..412     +  LTR            5' LTR (truncated): truncated 5' long terminal repeat (LTR) from HIV-1
    459..584     +  misc_feature   HIV-1 Ψ: packaging signal of human immunodeficiency virus type 1
    568..931     +  CDS            HIV-1 gag (fragment): gag protein from human immunodeficiency virus 1; gag
   1077..1310    +  misc_feature   RRE: The Rev response element (RRE) of HIV-1 allows for Rev-dependent mRNA export from the nucleus to the cytoplasm.
   1687..1713    +  CDS            Rev (fragment): human immunodeficiency virus 1 (HIV-1) Rev protein; rev; enhances nuclear export of unspliced and incompletely spliced viral mRNAs
   1720..1743    +  promoter       SV40 promoter (fragment): SV40 early promoter
   1744..1815    +  promoter       SV40 promoter (fragment): SV40 enhancer and early promoter
   1839..1974    +  rep_origin     SV40 ori: SV40 origin of replication
   2020..2616    +  CDS            PuroR (fragment): puromycin N-acetyltransferase; pac from Streptomyces; confers resistance to puromycin
   2665..2782    +  misc_feature   cPPT/CTS: central polypurine tract and central termination sequence of HIV-1
   2847..2913    +  CDS            small t antigen (fragment): SV40 (simian virus 40) small t antigen
   2920..4098    +  promoter       EF-1α promoter: strong constitutive promoter for human elongation factor EF-1α
   4115..4636    +  CDS            ZNF600 (fragment): ZN600_HUMAN - Experimental evidence at protein level: Swiss-Prot protein existence level 1. May be involved in transcriptional regulation. From Homo sapiens (Human).
   6296..6349    +  promoter       U6 promoter (fragment): RNA polymerase III promoter for human U6 snRNA
   6391..6979    +  misc_feature   WPRE: woodchuck hepatitis virus posttranscriptional regulatory element
   7030..7049    +  misc_feature   cPPT/CTS (fragment): central polypurine tract and central termination sequence of HIV-1
   7051..7284    +  LTR            3' LTR (ΔU3): self-inactivating 3' long terminal repeat (LTR) from HIV-1
   7362..7483    +  polyA_signal   SV40 poly(A) signal: SV40 polyadenylation signal
   7523..7658    +  rep_origin     SV40 ori: SV40 origin of replication
   7679..7697    -  promoter       T7 promoter: promoter for bacteriophage T7 RNA polymerase
   7705..7860    +  CDS            lacZα (fragment): LacZα fragment of β-galactosidase; lacZ fragment
   7865..8293    +  rep_origin     f1 ori (sequence partly withheld): f1 bacteriophage origin of replication; arrow indicates direction of (+) strand synthesis
   8346..8450    +  promoter       AmpR promoter: bla
   8451..9311    +  CDS            AmpR: β-lactamase; bla; confers resistance to ampicillin, carbenicillin, and related antibiotics
   9482..10070   +  rep_origin     ori: high-copy-number ColE1/pMB1/pBR322/pUC origin of replication
  10253..10345   +  CDS            lacI (fragment): lac repressor; lacI; The lac repressor binds to the lac operator to inhibit transcription in E. coli. This inhibition can be relieved by adding lactose or isopropyl-β-D-thiogalactopyranoside (IPTG).
  10358..10379   +  protein_bind   CAP binding site: CAP binding activates transcription in the presence of cAMP. E. coli catabolite activator protein
  10394..10424   +  promoter       lac promoter: promoter for the E. coli lac operon
  10432..10448   +  protein_bind   lac operator: The lac repressor binds to the lac operator to inhibit transcription in E. coli. This inhibition can be relieved by adding lactose or isopropyl-β-D-thiogalactopyranoside (IPTG). lac repressor encoded by lacI
  10493..10511   +  promoter       T3 promoter: promoter for bacteriophage T3 RNA polymerase
>Addgene plasmid #143687 | TFORF0237 | addgene full sequence | sequence record 407875 | Addgene NGS Result
TTAATGTAGTCTTATGCAATACTCTTGTAGTCTTGCAACATGGTAACGATGAGTTAGCAACATGCCTTAC
AAGGAGAGAAAAAGCACCGTGCATGCCGATTGGTGGAAGTAAGGTGGTACGATCGTGCCTTATTAGGAAG
GCAACAGACGGGTCTGACATGGATTGGACGAACCACTGAATTGCCGCATTGCAGAGATATTGTATTTAAG
TGCCTAGCTCGATACATAAACGGGTCTCTCTGGTTAGACCAGATCTGAGCCTGGGAGCTCTCTGGCTAAC
TAGGGAACCCACTGCTTAAGCCTCAATAAAGCTTGCCTTGAGTGCTTCAAGTAGTGTGTGCCCGTCTGTT
GTGTGACTCTGGTAACTAGAGATCCCTCAGACCCTTTTAGTCAGTGTGGAAAATCTCTAGCAGTGGCGCC
CGAACAGGGACTTGAAAGCGAAAGGGAAACCAGAGGAGCTCTCTCGACGCAGGACTCGGCTTGCTGAAGC
GCGCACGGCAAGAGGCGAGGGGCGGCGACTGGTGAGTACGCCAAAAATTTTGACTAGCGGAGGCTAGAAG
GAGAGAGATGGGTGCGAGAGCGTCAGTATTAAGCGGGGGAGAATTAGATCGCGATGGGAAAAAATTCGGT
TAAGGCCAGGGGGAAAGAAAAAATATAAATTAAAACATATAGTATGGGCAAGCAGGGAGCTAGAACGATT
CGCAGTTAATCCTGGCCTGTTAGAAACATCAGAAGGCTGTAGACAAATACTGGGACAGCTACAACCATCC
CTTCAGACAGGATCAGAAGAACTTAGATCATTATATAATACAGTAGCAACCCTCTATTGTGTGCATCAAA
GGATAGAGATAAAAGACACCAAGGAAGCTTTAGACAAGATAGAGGAAGAGCAAAACAAAAGTAAGACCAC
CGCACAGCAAGCGGCCGCTGATCTTCAGACCTGGAGGAGGAGATATGAGGGACAATTGGAGAAGTGAATT
ATATAAATATAAAGTAGTAAAAATTGAACCATTAGGAGTAGCACCCACCAAGGCAAAGAGAAGAGTGGTG
CAGAGAGAAAAAAGAGCAGTGGGAATAGGAGCTTTGTTCCTTGGGTTCTTGGGAGCAGCAGGAAGCACTA
TGGGCGCAGCGTCAATGACGCTGACGGTACAGGCCAGACAATTATTGTCTGGTATAGTGCAGCAGCAGAA
CAATTTGCTGAGGGCTATTGAGGCGCAACAGCATCTGTTGCAACTCACAGTCTGGGGCATCAAGCAGCTC
CAGGCAAGAATCCTGGCTGTGGAAAGATACCTAAAGGATCAACAGCTCCTGGGGATTTGGGGTTGCTCTG
GAAAACTCATTTGCACCACTGCTGTGCCTTGGAATGCTAGTTGGAGTAATAAATCTCTGGAACAGATTTG
GAATCACACGACCTGGATGGAGTGGGACAGAGAAATTAACAATTACACAAGCTTAATACACTCCTTAATT
GAAGAATCGCAAAACCAGCAAGAAAAGAATGAACAAGAATTATTGGAATTAGATAAATGGGCAAGTTTGT
GGAATTGGTTTAACATAACAAATTGGCTGTGGTATATAAAATTATTCATAATGATAGTAGGAGGCTTGGT
AGGTTTAAGAATAGTTTTTGCTGTACTTTCTATAGTGAATAGAGTTAGGCAGGGATATTCACCATTATCG
TTTCAGACCCACCTCCCAACCCCGAGGGGACCCATGCATTGCATCTCAATTAGTCAGCAACCAGGTGTGG
AAAGTCCCCAGGCTCCCCAGCAGGCAGAAGTATGCAAAGCATGCGTCTCAATTAGTCAGCAACCATAGTC
CCGCCCCTAACTCCGCCCATCCCGCCCCTAACTCCGCCCAGTTCCGCCCATTCTCCGCCCCATGGCTGAC
TAATTTTTTTTATTTATGCAGAGGCCGAGGCCGCCTCGGCCTCTGAGCTATTCCAGAAGTAGTGAGGAGG
CTTTTTTGGAGGCCTAGGCTTTTGCAAAAAGCTTTCTAGAGGTACCACCGGAGCTTACCATGACCGAGTA
CAAGCCCACGGTGCGCCTCGCCACCCGCGACGACGTCCCCAGGGCCGTACGCACCCTCGCCGCCGCGTTC
GCCGACTACCCCGCCACGCGCCACACCGTCGATCCGGACCGCCACATCGAGCGGGTCACCGAGCTGCAAG
AACTCTTCCTCACGCGCGTCGGGCTCGACATCGGCAAGGTGTGGGTCGCGGACGACGGCGCCGCCGTGGC
GGTCTGGACCACGCCGGAGAGCGTCGAAGCGGGGGCGGTGTTCGCCGAGATCGGCCCGCGCATGGCCGAG
TTGAGCGGTTCCCGGCTGGCCGCGCAGCAACAGATGGAAGGCCTCCTGGCGCCGCACCGGCCCAAGGAGC
CCGCGTGGTTCCTGGCCACCGTCGGCGTCTCGCCCGACCACCAGGGCAAGGGTCTGGGCAGCGCCGTCGT
GCTCCCCGGAGTGGAGGCGGCCGAGCGCGCCGGGGTGCCCGCCTTCCTGGAGACCTCCGCGCCCCGCAAC
CTCCCCTTCTACGAGCGGCTCGGCTTCACCGTCACCGCCGACGTCGAGGTGCCCGAAGGACCGCGCACCT
GGTGCATGACCCGCAAGCCCGGTGCCAGTTAACGAATTCTAGATCTTGAGACAAATGGCAGTATTCATCC
ACAATTTTAAAAGAAAAGGGGGGATTGGGGGGTACAGTGCAGGGGAAAGAATAGTAGACATAATAGCAAC
AGACATACAAACTAAAGAATTACAAAAACAAATTACAAAAATTCAAAATTTTCGGGTTTATTACAGGGAC
AGCAGAGATCCACTTTGGCGCCGGCTCGAGGCCTGCAGGTGCAAAGATGGATAAAGTTTTAAACAGAGAG
GAATCTTTGCAGCTAATGGACCTTCTAGGTCTTGAAAGGAGTGGGAATTGGCTCCGGTGCCCGTCAGTGG
GCAGAGCGCACATCGCCCACAGTCCCCGAGAAGTTGGGGGGAGGGGTCGGCAATTGAACCGGTGCCTAGA
GAAGGTGGCGCGGGGTAAACTGGGAAAGTGATGTCGTGTACTGGCTCCGCCTTTTTCCCGAGGGTGGGGG
AGAACCGTATATAAGTGCAGTAGTCGCCGTGAACGTTCTTTTTCGCAACGGGTTTGCCGCCAGAACACAG
GTAAGTGCCGTGTGTGGTTCCCGCGGGCCTGGCCTCTTTACGGGTTATGGCCCTTGCGTGCCTTGAATTA
CTTCCACCTGGCTGCAGTACGTGATTCTTGATCCCGAGCTTCGGGTTGGAAGTGGGTGGGAGAGTTCGAG
GCCTTGCGCTTAAGGAGCCCCTTCGCCTCGTGCTTGAGTTGAGGCCTGGCCTGGGCGCTGGGGCCGCCGC
GTGCGAATCTGGTGGCACCTTCGCGCCTGTCTCGCTGCTTTCGATAAGTCTCTAGCCATTTAAAATTTTT
GATGACCTGCTGCGACGCTTTTTTTCTGGCAAGATAGTCTTGTAAATGCGGGCCAAGATCTGCACACTGG
TATTTCGGTTTTTGGGGCCGCGGGCGGCGACGGGGCCCGTGCGTCCCAGCGCACATGTTCGGCGAGGCGG
GGCCTGCGAGCGCGGCCACCGAGAATCGGACGGGGGTAGTCTCAAGCTGGCCGGCCTGCTCTGGTGCCTG
GCCTCGCGCCGCCGTGTATCGCCCCGCCCTGGGCGGCAAGGCTGGCCCGGTCGGCACCAGTTGCGTGAGC
GGAAAGATGGCCGCTTCCCGGCCCTGCTGCAGGGAGCTCAAAATGGAGGACGCGGCGCTCGGGAGAGCGG
GCGGGTGAGTCACCCACACAAAGGAAAAGGGCCTTTCCGTCCTCAGCCGTCGCTTCATGTGACTCCACGG
AGTACCGGGCGCCGTCCAGGCACCTCGATTAGTTCTCGAGCTTTTGGAGTACGTCGTCTTTAGGTTGGGG
GGAGGGGTTTTATGCGATGGAGTTTCCCCACACTGAGTGGGTGGAGACTGAAGTTAGGCCAGCTTGGCAC
TTGATGTAATTCTCCTTGGAATTTGCCCTTTTTGAGTTTGGATCTTGGTTCATTCTCAAGCCTCAGACAG
TGGTTCAAAGTTTTTTTCTTCCATTTCAGGTGTCGTGAGGCTAGCACCGCCACCATGATGAAGGAGGTCT
TGTCAACAGGGCAAGGCAATACAGAAGTGATCCACACAGGGACATTGCAAAGATATCAAAGTTATCACAT
TGGAGATTTTTGCTTCCAGGAAATTGAGAAAGAAATTCATGATATTGAGTTTCAGTGTCAAGAAGATGAA
AGAAATGGCCATGAAGCACCCATGACAAAAATAAAAAAGTTGACTGGTAGCACAGACCAACATGATCACA
GGCATGCTGGAAACAAGCCTATTAAAGATCAGCTTGGATCAAGCTTTTATTCACATCTGCCTGAACTCCA
CATAATTCAGATCAAAGGTAAAATTGGTAATCAATTTGAGAAGTCTACCAGTGATGCTCCCTCGGTTTCA
ACATCCCAAAGAATTTCTCCTAGGCCCCAAATCCATATTTCTAATAACTATGGGAATAATTCCCCGAATT
CTTCACTACTCCCACAAAAACAGGAAGTATACATGAGAGAAAAATCTTTCCAATGTAATGAGAGTGGCAA
AGCCTTTAATTGTAGCTCACTCTTAAGGAAACACCAGATACCCCATTTAGGAGACAAACAATATAAATGT
GATGTATGTGGCAAGCTCTTTAATCACAAGCAATACCTTACATGCCATTGTAGATGTCACACTGGAGAGA
AACCTTACAAGTGTAATGAGTGTGGAAAGTCCTTCAGTCAGGTATCATCCCTTACATGCCATCGTAGACT
TCACACTGCAGTAAAATCTCACAAGTGTAATGAGTGTGGCAAGATCTTTGGTCAAAATTCAGCCCTTGTA
ATTCATAAGGCAATTCATACTGGAGAAAAACCTTACAAGTGTAATGAATGTGACAAAGCTTTTAATCAGC
AATCAAACCTTGCACGTCATCGTAGAATTCATACTGGAGAGAAACCTTACAAATGTGAAGAATGTGACAA
AGTTTTCAGTCGGAAATCAACCCTTGAGTCACATAAGAGAATTCATACTGGAGAGAAACCATACAAATGT
AAGGTTTGTGACACAGCTTTCACATGGAATTCTCAGCTGGCAAGACATAAAAGAATTCACACTGGAGAGA
AAACTTACAAGTGTAATGAGTGTGGCAAGACCTTCAGTCACAAGTCATCCCTTGTATGCCATCATAGACT
TCATGGTGGAGAGAAATCTTACAAATGTAAGGTCTGTGACAAGGCTTTTGCGTGGAATTCACACCTGGTA
AGACATACTAGAATTCATAGTGGAGGAAAACCTTACAAGTGTAATGAATGTGGGAAGACCTTTGGTCAAA
ATTCAGATCTTCTAATTCATAAGTCAATTCATACTGGAGAGCAACCTTACAAATATGAAGAATGTGAAAA
GGTTTTCAGTTGTGGATCAACCCTTGAGACACATAAGATAATTCACACCGGAGAGAAACCATACAAATGT
AAGGTTTGTGACAAGGCTTTTGCGTGTCATTCCTATCTGGCAAAACATACTAGAATTCATAGTGGAGAGA
AACCTTACAAGTGTAATGAGTGCAGCAAGACCTTCCGTCTGAGGTCATACCTTGCAAGCCATCGCAGAGT
TCATAGTGGTGAGAAACCTTACAAGTGTAATGAGTGCAGCAAGACCTTCAGTCAGAGGTCATACCTTCAT
TGCCATCGTAGACTTCATAGTGGTGAGAAACCTTACAAGTGTAATGAGTGTGGCAAGACCTTCAGTCACA
AGCCATCCCTTGTTCACCATCGTAGACTTCATACTGGAGAGAAATCTTACAAATGTACGGTTTGTGACAA
GGCTTTCGTGCGTAATTCATACCTGGCAAGACATACCAGAATTCACACTGCAGAGAAACCTTACAAGTGT
AATGAATGTGGGAAGGCTTTTAATCAACAATCACAACTTTCACTTCATCATAGAATTCATGCTGGGGAGA
AACTTTACAAATGTGAAACATGTGACAAAGTTTTCAGTCGCAAATCACACCTTAAAAGACATAGGAGAAT
TCATCCTGGAAAGAAACCATACAAATGTAAGGTTTGTGACAAGACTTTTGGGAGTGATTCACACCTGAAA
CAACATACTGGACTTCACACTGGAGAGAAACCTTACAAGTGTAATGAGTGTGGCAAAGCCTTTAGCAAGC
AGTCAACACTTATTCACCATCAGGCAGTTCATGGTGTAGGGAAACTTGACTAGTAATGAACTAGTCCGTA
ACTTGAAAGTATTTCGATTTCTTGGCTTTATATATCTTGTGGAAAGGACGATACTGCTTATCACGGATAA
TTTGAACGCGTTAAGTCGACAATCAACCTCTGGATTACAAAATTTGTGAAAGATTGACTGGTATTCTTAA
CTATGTTGCTCCTTTTACGCTATGTGGATACGCTGCTTTAATGCCTTTGTATCATGCTATTGCTTCCCGT
ATGGCTTTCATTTTCTCCTCCTTGTATAAATCCTGGTTGCTGTCTCTTTATGAGGAGTTGTGGCCCGTTG
TCAGGCAACGTGGCGTGGTGTGCACTGTGTTTGCTGACGCAACCCCCACTGGTTGGGGCATTGCCACCAC
CTGTCAGCTCCTTTCCGGGACTTTCGCTTTCCCCCTCCCTATTGCCACGGCGGAACTCATCGCCGCCTGC
CTTGCCCGCTGCTGGACAGGGGCTCGGCTGTTGGGCACTGACAATTCCGTGGTGTTGTCGGGGAAATCAT
CGTCCTTTCCTTGGCTGCTCGCCTGTGTTGCCACCTGGATTCTGCGCGGGACGTCCTTCTGCTACGTCCC
TTCGGCCCTCAATCCAGCGGACCTTCCTTCCCGCGGCCTGCTGCCGGCTCTGCGGCCTCTTCCGCGTCTT
CGCCTTCGCCCTCAGACGAGTCGGATCTCCCTTTGGGCCGCCTCCCCGCGTCGACTTTAAGACCAATGAC
TTACAAGGCAGCTGTAGATCTTAGCCACTTTTTAAAAGAAAAGGGGGGACTGGAAGGGCTAATTCACTCC
CAACGAAGACAAGATCTGCTTTTTGCTTGTACTGGGTCTCTCTGGTTAGACCAGATCTGAGCCTGGGAGC
TCTCTGGCTAACTAGGGAACCCACTGCTTAAGCCTCAATAAAGCTTGCCTTGAGTGCTTCAAGTAGTGTG
TGCCCGTCTGTTGTGTGACTCTGGTAACTAGAGATCCCTCAGACCCTTTTAGTCAGTGTGGAAAATCTCT
AGCAGTACGTATAGTAGTTCATGTCATCTTATTATTCAGTATTTATAACTTGCAAAGAAATGAATATCAG
AGAGTGAGAGGAACTTGTTTATTGCAGCTTATAATGGTTACAAATAAAGCAATAGCATCACAAATTTCAC
AAATAAAGCATTTTTTTCACTGCATTCTAGTTGTGGTTTGTCCAAACTCATCAATGTATCTTATCATGTC
TGGCTCTAGCTATCCCGCCCCTAACTCCGCCCATCCCGCCCCTAACTCCGCCCAGTTCCGCCCATTCTCC
GCCCCATGGCTGACTAATTTTTTTTATTTATGCAGAGGCCGAGGCCGCCTCGGCCTCTGAGCTATTCCAG
AAGTAGTGAGGAGGCTTTTTTGGAGGCCTAGGGACGTACCCAATTCGCCCTATAGTGAGTCGTATTACGC
GCGCTCACTGGCCGTCGTTTTACAACGTCGTGACTGGGAAAACCCTGGCGTTACCCAACTTAATCGCCTT
GCAGCACATCCCCCTTTCGCCAGCTGGCGTAATAGCGAAGAGGCCCGCACCGATCGCCCTTCCCAACAGT
TGCGCAGCCTGAATGGCGAATGGG
[124 nt withheld, positions 7865-7988]
C
[91 nt withheld, positions 7990-8080]
A
[49 nt withheld, positions 8082-8130]
CCTTTGACGTTGGAGTCCACGTTCTTT
[37 nt withheld, positions 8158-8194]
ACCCTATCTCGGTCTATTCTTTTGATTTATAAGGGATTTTGCCGATTTCGGCCTATTGGTTAAAAAATGA
GCTGATTTAACAAAAATTTAACGCGAATTTTAACAAAATATTAACGCTTACAATTTAGGTGGCACTTTTC
GGGGAAATGTGCGCGGAACCCCTATTTGTTTATTTTTCTAAATACATTCAAATATGTATCCGCTCATGAG
ACAATAACCCTGATAAATGCTTCAATAATATTGAAAAAGGAAGAGTATGAGTATTCAACATTTCCGTGTC
GCCCTTATTCCCTTTTTTGCGGCATTTTGCCTTCCTGTTTTTGCTCACCCAGAAACGCTGGTGAAAGTAA
AAGATGCTGAAGATCAGTTGGGTGCACGAGTGGGTTACATCGAACTGGATCTCAACAGCGGTAAGATCCT
TGAGAGTTTTCGCCCCGAAGAACGTTTTCCAATGATGAGCACTTTTAAAGTTCTGCTATGTGGCGCGGTA
TTATCCCGTATTGACGCCGGGCAAGAGCAACTCGGTCGCCGCATACACTATTCTCAGAATGACTTGGTTG
AGTACTCACCAGTCACAGAAAAGCATCTTACGGATGGCATGACAGTAAGAGAATTATGCAGTGCTGCCAT
AACCATGAGTGATAACACTGCGGCCAACTTACTTCTGACAACGATCGGAGGACCGAAGGAGCTAACCGCT
TTTTTGCACAACATGGGGGATCATGTAACTCGCCTTGATCGTTGGGAACCGGAGCTGAATGAAGCCATAC
CAAACGACGAGCGTGACACCACGATGCCTGTAGCAATGGCAACAACGTTGCGCAAACTATTAACTGGCGA
ACTACTTACTCTAGCTTCCCGGCAACAATTAATAGACTGGATGGAGGCGGATAAAGTTGCAGGACCACTT
CTGCGCTCGGCCCTTCCGGCTGGCTGGTTTATTGCTGATAAATCTGGAGCCGGTGAGCGTGGGTCTCGCG
GTATCATTGCAGCACTGGGGCCAGATGGTAAGCCCTCCCGTATCGTAGTTATCTACACGACGGGGAGTCA
GGCAACTATGGATGAACGAAATAGACAGATCGCTGAGATAGGTGCCTCACTGATTAAGCATTGGTAACTG
TCAGACCAAGTTTACTCATATATACTTTAGATTGATTTAAAACTTCATTTTTAATTTAAAAGGATCTAGG
TGAAGATCCTTTTTGATAATCTCATGACCAAAATCCCTTAACGTGAGTTTTCGTTCCACTGAGCGTCAGA
CCCCGTAGAAAAGATCAAAGGATCTTCTTGAGATCCTTTTTTTCTGCGCGTAATCTGCTGCTTGCAAACA
AAAAAACCACCGCTACCAGCGGTGGTTTGTTTGCCGGATCAAGAGCTACCAACTCTTTTTCCGAAGGTAA
CTGGCTTCAGCAGAGCGCAGATACCAAATACTGTTCTTCTAGTGTAGCCGTAGTTAGGCCACCACTTCAA
GAACTCTGTAGCACCGCCTACATACCTCGCTCTGCTAATCCTGTTACCAGTGGCTGCTGCCAGTGGCGAT
AAGTCGTGTCTTACCGGGTTGGACTCAAGACGATAGTTACCGGATAAGGCGCAGCGGTCGGGCTGAACGG
GGGGTTCGTGCACACAGCCCAGCTTGGAGCGAACGACCTACACCGAACTGAGATACCTACAGCGTGAGCT
ATGAGAAAGCGCCACGCTTCCCGAAGGGAGAAAGGCGGACAGGTATCCGGTAAGCGGCAGGGTCGGAACA
GGAGAGCGCACGAGGGAGCTTCCAGGGGGAAACGCCTGGTATCTTTATAGTCCTGTCGGGTTTCGCCACC
TCTGACTTGAGCGTCGATTTTTGTGATGCTCGTCAGGGGGGCGGAGCCTATGGAAAAACGCCAGCAACGC
GGCCTTTTTACGGTTCCTGGCCTTTTGCTGGCCTTTTGCTCACATGTTCTTTCCTGCGTTATCCCCTGAT
TCTGTGGATAACCGTATTACCGCCTTTGAGTGAGCTGATACCGCTCGCCGCAGCCGAACGACCGAGCGCA
GCGAGTCAGTGAGCGAGGAAGCGGAAGAGCGCCCAATACGCAAACCGCCTCTCCCCGCGCGTTGGCCGAT
TCATTAATGCAGCTGGCACGACAGGTTTCCCGACTGGAAAGCGGGCAGTGAGCGCAACGCAATTAATGTG
AGTTAGCTCACTCATTAGGCACCCCAGGCTTTACACTTTATGCTTCCGGCTCGTATGTTGTGTGGAATTG
TGAGCGGATAACAATTTCACACAGGAAACAGCTATGACCATGATTACGCCAAGCGCGCAATTAACCCTCA
CTAAAGGGAACAAAAGCTGGAGCTGCAAGC
