>Addgene plasmid #143687 | TFORF0237 | depositor partial sequence | sequence record 283191 | Insert
ACCGCCACCATGATGAAGGAGGTCTTGTCAACAGGGCAAGGCAATACAGAAGTGATCCACACAGGGACAT
TGCAAAGATATCAAAGTTATCACATTGGAGATTTTTGCTTCCAGGAAATTGAGAAAGAAATTCATGATAT
TGAGTTTCAGTGTCAAGAAGATGAAAGAAATGGCCATGAAGCACCCATGACAAAAATAAAAAAGTTGACT
GGTAGCACAGACCAACATGATCACAGGCATGCTGGAAACAAGCCTATTAAAGATCAGCTTGGATCAAGCT
TTTATTCACATCTGCCTGAACTCCACATAATTCAGATCAAAGGTAAAATTGGTAATCAATTTGAGAAGTC
TACCAGTGATGCTCCCTCGGTTTCAACATCCCAAAGAATTTCTCCTAGGCCCCAAATCCATATTTCTAAT
AACTATGGGAATAATTCCCCGAATTCTTCACTACTCCCACAAAAACAGGAAGTATACATGAGAGAAAAAT
CTTTCCAATGTAATGAGAGTGGCAAAGCCTTTAATTGTAGCTCACTCTTAAGGAAACACCAGATACCCCA
TTTAGGAGACAAACAATATAAATGTGATGTATGTGGCAAGCTCTTTAATCACAAGCAATACCTTACATGC
CATTGTAGATGTCACACTGGAGAGAAACCTTACAAGTGTAATGAGTGTGGAAAGTCCTTCAGTCAGGTAT
CATCCCTTACATGCCATCGTAGACTTCACACTGCAGTAAAATCTCACAAGTGTAATGAGTGTGGCAAGAT
CTTTGGTCAAAATTCAGCCCTTGTAATTCATAAGGCAATTCATACTGGAGAAAAACCTTACAAGTGTAAT
GAATGTGACAAAGCTTTTAATCAGCAATCAAACCTTGCACGTCATCGTAGAATTCATACTGGAGAGAAAC
CTTACAAATGTGAAGAATGTGACAAAGTTTTCAGTCGGAAATCAACCCTTGAGTCACATAAGAGAATTCA
TACTGGAGAGAAACCATACAAATGTAAGGTTTGTGACACAGCTTTCACATGGAATTCTCAGCTGGCAAGA
CATAAAAGAATTCACACTGGAGAGAAAACTTACAAGTGTAATGAGTGTGGCAAGACCTTCAGTCACAAGT
CATCCCTTGTATGCCATCATAGACTTCATGGTGGAGAGAAATCTTACAAATGTAAGGTCTGTGACAAGGC
TTTTGCGTGGAATTCACACCTGGTAAGACATACTAGAATTCATAGTGGAGGAAAACCTTACAAGTGTAAT
GAATGTGGGAAGACCTTTGGTCAAAATTCAGATCTTCTAATTCATAAGTCAATTCATACTGGAGAGCAAC
CTTACAAATATGAAGAATGTGAAAAGGTTTTCAGTTGTGGATCAACCCTTGAGACACATAAGATAATTCA
CACCGGAGAGAAACCATACAAATGTAAGGTTTGTGACAAGGCTTTTGCGTGTCATTCCTATCTGGCAAAA
CATACTAGAATTCATAGTGGAGAGAAACCTTACAAGTGTAATGAGTGCAGCAAGACCTTCCGTCTGAGGT
CATACCTTGCAAGCCATCGCAGAGTTCATAGTGGTGAGAAACCTTACAAGTGTAATGAGTGCAGCAAGAC
CTTCAGTCAGAGGTCATACCTTCATTGCCATCGTAGACTTCATAGTGGTGAGAAACCTTACAAGTGTAAT
GAGTGTGGCAAGACCTTCAGTCACAAGCCATCCCTTGTTCACCATCGTAGACTTCATACTGGAGAGAAAT
CTTACAAATGTACGGTTTGTGACAAGGCTTTCGTGCGTAATTCATACCTGGCAAGACATACCAGAATTCA
CACTGCAGAGAAACCTTACAAGTGTAATGAATGTGGGAAGGCTTTTAATCAACAATCACAACTTTCACTT
CATCATAGAATTCATGCTGGGGAGAAACTTTACAAATGTGAAACATGTGACAAAGTTTTCAGTCGCAAAT
CACACCTTAAAAGACATAGGAGAATTCATCCTGGAAAGAAACCATACAAATGTAAGGTTTGTGACAAGAC
TTTTGGGAGTGATTCACACCTGAAACAACATACTGGACTTCACACTGGAGAGAAACCTTACAAGTGTAAT
GAGTGTGGCAAAGCCTTTAGCAAGCAGTCAACACTTATTCACCATCAGGCAGTTCATGGTGTAGGGAAAC
TTGACTAGTAATGAACTAGTCCGTAACTTGAAAGTATTTCGATTTCTTGGCTTTATATATCTTGTGGAAA
GGACGATACTGCTTATCACGGATAATTTGA
