>Addgene plasmid #143687 | TFORF0237 | depositor partial sequence | sequence record 283192 | Barcode
TACTGCTTATCACGGATAATTTGA
